Addgene plasmid #183192: lentiCRISPR_DKO
Purpose: (Empty Backbone) Plasmid with Cas9, two U6 promoters and two gRNA scaffolds that allows for inserting two gRNAs for combinatorial CRISPR Screen or double-knock-out (DKO) screen
Depositing lab: Lang Li. Depositing organization: Ohio State University. Publication: Generation of dual-gRNA library for combinatorial CRISPR screening of synthetic lethal gene pairs. Tang S, Wu X, Liu J, Zhang Q, Wang X, Shao S, Gokbag B, Fan K, Liu X, Li F, Cheng L, Li L. STAR Protoc. 2022 Aug 24;3(3):101556. doi: 10.1016/j.xpro.2022.101556. eCollection 2022 Sep 16. PubMed 36060092.
Backbone
  Vector backbone: lentiCRISPR v2
  Backbone manufacturer: Plasmid #52961
  Backbone size (bp): 14873
  Modifications to backbone: Added another U6 promotor and scaffold with three enzyme cutting sites
  Vector type: Mammalian Expression, Lentiviral, CRISPR
  Promoter: hU6, mU6
  Selectable markers: Puromycin
Growth in bacteria
  Bacterial resistance: Ampicillin, 100 μg/mL
  Growth temperature: 37°C
  Growth strain: NEB Stable
  Copy number: High Copy
Gene/Insert
  Cloning method: Gibson Cloning
  Sequencing primers: 5′ hU6-F
Terms and licenses: Academic/Nonprofit Terms; Industry Terms: Not Available to Industry
How to cite: lentiCRISPR_DKO was a gift from Lang Li (Addgene plasmid # 183192 ; http://n2t.net/addgene:183192 ; RRID:Addgene_183192)
