[The description below was written by a language model from this plasmid's Addgene catalogue record and pLannotate feature annotations shown in this document.]
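Description:
lentiCRISPR_DKO is an empty-backbone lentiviral CRISPR vector derived from lentiCRISPR v2, modified by adding a second U6 promoter and guide scaffold, together with three restriction sites, so that two guide RNAs can be expressed from one provirus. It is propagated in E. coli through a high-copy ColE1/pUC-type origin with ampicillin selection. An f1 origin and an SV40/EM7-driven bleomycin (Zeocin) resistance cassette also lie in the plasmid backbone, outside the LTRs. The catalogue lists the parental backbone at 14,873 bp, whereas the sequenced record annotated here is 13,479 nt; the record does not explain the difference.

The transfer cassette has a third-generation, self-inactivating layout. A CMV enhancer/promoter fused to a truncated HIV-1 5' LTR drives genomic RNA production in packaging cells. This is followed by the Ψ packaging signal, a gag fragment, the RRE for Rev-dependent export, the cPPT/CTS, a WPRE and a ΔU3 3' LTR. Within this unit, a human U6 promoter precedes a short cloning region and an S. pyogenes tracrRNA-type scaffold, and a mouse U6 promoter precedes a second site and a standard gRNA scaffold. Using two different Pol III promoters and scaffold variants reduces repeated sequence between the two guide units. Downstream, an EF-1α core promoter drives S. pyogenes Cas9 followed by a puromycin resistance coding sequence, which allows selection of transduced mammalian cells. The element linking these two coding sequences is not annotated. Several very short annotated hits (mVenus, SV40 small t and lacI fragments) are probably spurious matches. Guide pairs are inserted by Gibson assembly, and the vector is intended for building dual-gRNA libraries for combinatorial or double-knockout screens, such as searches for synthetic lethal gene pairs.
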