Features (pLannotate 1.2.2; 36 found; start..end, strand, type, name):
     35..234     +  promoter       CMV promoter: human cytomegalovirus (CMV) immediate early promoter
    252..432     +  LTR            5' LTR (truncated): truncated 5' long terminal repeat (LTR) from HIV-1
    479..604     +  misc_feature   HIV-1 Ψ: packaging signal of human immunodeficiency virus type 1
    588..951     +  CDS            HIV-1 gag (fragment): gag protein from human immunodeficiency virus 1; gag
   1097..1330    +  misc_feature   RRE: The Rev response element (RRE) of HIV-1 allows for Rev-dependent mRNA export from the nucleus to the cytoplasm.
   1707..1807    +  CDS            Rev (fragment): human immunodeficiency virus 1 (HIV-1) Rev protein; rev; enhances nuclear export of unspliced and incompletely spliced viral mRNAs
   1857..1974    +  misc_feature   cPPT/CTS: central polypurine tract and central termination sequence of HIV-1
   2025..2265    +  promoter       U6 promoter: RNA polymerase III promoter for human U6 snRNA
   2272..2290    -  CDS            VN155(I152L) (fragment): improved N-terminal fragment of mVenus for use in bimolecular fluorescence complementation (BiFC) (Kodama and Hu, 2010)
   2309..2376    +  misc_RNA       tracrRNA (fragment): trans-activating CRISPR RNA for the Streptococcus pyogenes CRISPR/Cas9 system
   2409..2722    +  promoter       U6 promoter: RNA polymerase III promoter for mouse U6 snRNA (Das et al., 1988)
   2761..2836    +  misc_RNA       gRNA scaffold: guide RNA scaffold for the Streptococcus pyogenes CRISPR/Cas9 system
   2854..2872    +  CDS            small t antigen (fragment): SV40 (simian virus 40) small t antigen
   2898..3109    +  promoter       EF-1α core promoter: core promoter for human elongation factor EF-1α
   3134..7237    +  CDS            Cas9: Cas9 (Csn1) endonuclease from the Streptococcus pyogenes Type II CRISPR/Cas system generates RNA-guided double strand breaks in DNA
   7375..7972    +  CDS            PuroR (fragment): puromycin N-acetyltransferase; pac from Streptomyces; confers resistance to puromycin
   7988..8576    +  misc_feature   WPRE: woodchuck hepatitis virus posttranscriptional regulatory element
   8627..8646    +  misc_feature   cPPT/CTS (fragment): central polypurine tract and central termination sequence of HIV-1
   8648..8881    +  LTR            3' LTR (ΔU3): self-inactivating 3' long terminal repeat (LTR) from HIV-1
   8913..9137    +  polyA_signal   bGH poly(A) signal: bovine growth hormone polyadenylation signal
   9141..9162    +  promoter       SV40 promoter (fragment): SV40 enhancer and early promoter
   9183..9611    +  rep_origin     f1 ori (sequence partly withheld): f1 bacteriophage origin of replication; arrow indicates direction of (+) strand synthesis
   9625..9954    +  promoter       SV40 promoter: SV40 enhancer and early promoter
  10002..10049   +  promoter       EM7 promoter: synthetic bacterial promoter&nbsp
  10068..10442   +  CDS            BleoR: antibiotic-binding protein; Sh ble from Streptoalloteichus hindustanus; confers resistance to bleomycin, phleomycin, and Zeocin™
  10452..10577   +  CDS            ble (fragment): BLE_KLEPN - Experimental evidence at protein level: Swiss-Prot protein existence level 1. Binding protein with a strong affinity to the bleomycin family of antibiotics. Binds to CL990; an antimitotic-antibiotic compound. From Klebsiella pneumoniae.
  10572..10693   +  polyA_signal   SV40 poly(A) signal: SV40 polyadenylation signal
  10764..10786   -  protein_bind   lac operator (fragment): The lac repressor binds to the lac operator to inhibit transcription in E. coli. This inhibition can be relieved by adding lactose or isopropyl-β-D-thiogalactopyranoside (IPTG). lac repressor encoded by lacI
  10790..10820   -  promoter       lac promoter: promoter for the E. coli lac operon
  10835..10856   -  protein_bind   CAP binding site: CAP binding activates transcription in the presence of cAMP. E. coli catabolite activator protein
  10869..10961   -  CDS            lacI (fragment): lac repressor; lacI; The lac repressor binds to the lac operator to inhibit transcription in E. coli. This inhibition can be relieved by adding lactose or isopropyl-β-D-thiogalactopyranoside (IPTG).
  11144..11732   -  rep_origin     ori: high-copy-number ColE1/pMB1/pBR322/pUC origin of replication
  11903..12763   -  CDS            AmpR: β-lactamase; bla; confers resistance to ampicillin, carbenicillin, and related antibiotics
  12764..12868   -  promoter       AmpR promoter: bla
  12927..12979   -  misc_feature   bom (fragment): basis of mobility region from pBR322
  13134..34      +  enhancer       CMV enhancer (across the origin): human cytomegalovirus immediate early enhancer
>Addgene plasmid #183192 | lentiCRISPR_DKO | addgene full sequence | sequence record 360098 | Addgene NGS Result
GTACATCTACGTATTAGTCATCGCTATTACCATGGTGATGCGGTTTTGGCAGTACATCAATGGGCGTGGA
TAGCGGTTTGACTCACGGGGATTTCCAAGTCTCCACCCCATTGACGTCAATGGGAGTTTGTTTTGGCACC
AAAATCAACGGGACTTTCCAAAATGTCGTAACAACTCCGCCCCATTGACGCAAATGGGCGGTAGGCGTGT
ACGGTGGGAGGTCTATATAAGCAGCGCGTTTTGCCTGTACTGGGTCTCTCTGGTTAGACCAGATCTGAGC
CTGGGAGCTCTCTGGCTAACTAGGGAACCCACTGCTTAAGCCTCAATAAAGCTTGCCTTGAGTGCTTCAA
GTAGTGTGTGCCCGTCTGTTGTGTGACTCTGGTAACTAGAGATCCCTCAGACCCTTTTAGTCAGTGTGGA
AAATCTCTAGCAGTGGCGCCCGAACAGGGACTTGAAAGCGAAAGGGAAACCAGAGGAGCTCTCTCGACGC
AGGACTCGGCTTGCTGAAGCGCGCACGGCAAGAGGCGAGGGGCGGCGACTGGTGAGTACGCCAAAAATTT
TGACTAGCGGAGGCTAGAAGGAGAGAGATGGGTGCGAGAGCGTCAGTATTAAGCGGGGGAGAATTAGATC
GCGATGGGAAAAAATTCGGTTAAGGCCAGGGGGAAAGAAAAAATATAAATTAAAACATATAGTATGGGCA
AGCAGGGAGCTAGAACGATTCGCAGTTAATCCTGGCCTGTTAGAAACATCAGAAGGCTGTAGACAAATAC
TGGGACAGCTACAACCATCCCTTCAGACAGGATCAGAAGAACTTAGATCATTATATAATACAGTAGCAAC
CCTCTATTGTGTGCATCAAAGGATAGAGATAAAAGACACCAAGGAAGCTTTAGACAAGATAGAGGAAGAG
CAAAACAAAAGTAAGACCACCGCACAGCAAGCGGCCGCTGATCTTCAGACCTGGAGGAGGAGATATGAGG
GACAATTGGAGAAGTGAATTATATAAATATAAAGTAGTAAAAATTGAACCATTAGGAGTAGCACCCACCA
AGGCAAAGAGAAGAGTGGTGCAGAGAGAAAAAAGAGCAGTGGGAATAGGAGCTTTGTTCCTTGGGTTCTT
GGGAGCAGCAGGAAGCACTATGGGCGCAGCGTCAATGACGCTGACGGTACAGGCCAGACAATTATTGTCT
GGTATAGTGCAGCAGCAGAACAATTTGCTGAGGGCTATTGAGGCGCAACAGCATCTGTTGCAACTCACAG
TCTGGGGCATCAAGCAGCTCCAGGCAAGAATCCTGGCTGTGGAAAGATACCTAAAGGATCAACAGCTCCT
GGGGATTTGGGGTTGCTCTGGAAAACTCATTTGCACCACTGCTGTGCCTTGGAATGCTAGTTGGAGTAAT
AAATCTCTGGAACAGATTTGGAATCACACGACCTGGATGGAGTGGGACAGAGAAATTAACAATTACACAA
GCTTAATACACTCCTTAATTGAAGAATCGCAAAACCAGCAAGAAAAGAATGAACAAGAATTATTGGAATT
AGATAAATGGGCAAGTTTGTGGAATTGGTTTAACATAACAAATTGGCTGTGGTATATAAAATTATTCATA
ATGATAGTAGGAGGCTTGGTAGGTTTAAGAATAGTTTTTGCTGTACTTTCTATAGTGAATAGAGTTAGGC
AGGGATATTCACCATTATCGTTTCAGACCCACCTCCCAACCCCGAGGGGACCCGACAGGCCCGAAGGAAT
AGAAGAAGAAGGTGGAGAGAGAGACAGAGACAGATCCATTCGATTAGTGAACGGATCGGCACTGCGTGCG
CCAATTCTGCAGACAAATGGCAGTATTCATCCACAATTTTAAAAGAAAAGGGGGGATTGGGGGGTACAGT
GCAGGGGAAAGAATAGTAGACATAATAGCAACAGACATACAAACTAAAGAATTACAAAAACAAATTACAA
AAATTCAAAATTTTCGGGTTTATTACAGGGACAGCAGAGATCCAGTTTGGTTAATTAAGGTACCGAGGGC
CTATTTCCCATGATTCCTTCATATTTGCATATACGATACAAGGCTGTTAGAGAGATAATTAGAATTAATT
TGACTGTAAACACAAAGATATTAGTACAAAATACGTGACGTAGAAAGTAATAATTTCTTGGGTAGTTTGC
AGTTTTAAAATTATGTTTTAAAATGGACTATCATATGCTTACCGTAACTTGAAAGTATTTCGATTTCTTG
GCTTTATATATCTTGTGGAAAGGACTCTAGAACCAGGATGGGCACCACCCGTTTAAGAGCTAAGCTGGAA
ACAGCATAGCAAGTTTAAATAAGGCTAGTCCGTTATCAACTTGAAAAAGTGGCACCGAGTCGGTGCTTTT
TTTGTACTGAGTCGCCCAGTCTCAGATAGATCCGACGCCGCCATCTCTAGGCCCGCGCCGGCCCCCTCGC
ACAGACTTGTGGGAGAAGCTCGGCTACTCCCCTGCCCCGGTTAATTTGCATATAATATTTCCTAGTAACT
ATAGAGGCTTAATGTGCGATAAAAGACAGATAATCTGTTCTTTTTAATACTAGCTACATTTTACATGATA
GGCTTGGATTTCTATAAGAGATACAAATACTAAATTATTATTTTAAAAAACAGCACAAAAGGAAACTCAC
CCTAACTGTAAAGTAATTGTGTGTTTTGAGACTATAAATATCCCTTGGAGAAAAGCCTTGTTCACCGGAG
ACGGCTTCTTGCTCTTTTTTGTACGTCTCTGTTTTAGAGCTAGAAATAGCAAGTTAAAATAAGGCTAGTC
CGTTATCAACTTGAAAAAGTGGCACCGAGTCGGTGCTTTTTTGAATTCGCTAGCTAGGTCTTGAAAGGAG
TGGGAATTGGCTCCGGTGCCCGTCAGTGGGCAGAGCGCACATCGCCCACAGTCCCCGAGAAGTTGGGGGG
AGGGGTCGGCAATTGATCCGGTGCCTAGAGAAGGTGGCGCGGGGTAAACTGGGAAAGTGATGTCGTGTAC
TGGCTCCGCCTTTTTCCCGAGGGTGGGGGAGAACCGTATATAAGTGCAGTAGTCGCCGTGAACGTTCTTT
TTCGCAACGGGTTTGCCGCCAGAACACAGGACCGGTTCTAGAGCGCTGCCACCATGGACAAGAAGTACAG
CATCGGCCTGGACATCGGCACCAACTCTGTGGGCTGGGCCGTGATCACCGACGAGTACAAGGTGCCCAGC
AAGAAATTCAAGGTGCTGGGCAACACCGACCGGCACAGCATCAAGAAGAACCTGATCGGAGCCCTGCTGT
TCGACAGCGGCGAAACAGCCGAGGCCACCCGGCTGAAGAGAACCGCCAGAAGAAGATACACCAGACGGAA
GAACCGGATCTGCTATCTGCAAGAGATCTTCAGCAACGAGATGGCCAAGGTGGACGACAGCTTCTTCCAC
AGACTGGAAGAGTCCTTCCTGGTGGAAGAGGATAAGAAGCACGAGCGGCACCCCATCTTCGGCAACATCG
TGGACGAGGTGGCCTACCACGAGAAGTACCCCACCATCTACCACCTGAGAAAGAAACTGGTGGACAGCAC
CGACAAGGCCGACCTGCGGCTGATCTATCTGGCCCTGGCCCACATGATCAAGTTCCGGGGCCACTTCCTG
ATCGAGGGCGACCTGAACCCCGACAACAGCGACGTGGACAAGCTGTTCATCCAGCTGGTGCAGACCTACA
ACCAGCTGTTCGAGGAAAACCCCATCAACGCCAGCGGCGTGGACGCCAAGGCCATCCTGTCTGCCAGACT
GAGCAAGAGCAGACGGCTGGAAAATCTGATCGCCCAGCTGCCCGGCGAGAAGAAGAATGGCCTGTTCGGA
AACCTGATTGCCCTGAGCCTGGGCCTGACCCCCAACTTCAAGAGCAACTTCGACCTGGCCGAGGATGCCA
AACTGCAGCTGAGCAAGGACACCTACGACGACGACCTGGACAACCTGCTGGCCCAGATCGGCGACCAGTA
CGCCGACCTGTTTCTGGCCGCCAAGAACCTGTCCGACGCCATCCTGCTGAGCGACATCCTGAGAGTGAAC
ACCGAGATCACCAAGGCCCCCCTGAGCGCCTCTATGATCAAGAGATACGACGAGCACCACCAGGACCTGA
CCCTGCTGAAAGCTCTCGTGCGGCAGCAGCTGCCTGAGAAGTACAAAGAGATTTTCTTCGACCAGAGCAA
GAACGGCTACGCCGGCTACATTGACGGCGGAGCCAGCCAGGAAGAGTTCTACAAGTTCATCAAGCCCATC
CTGGAAAAGATGGACGGCACCGAGGAACTGCTCGTGAAGCTGAACAGAGAGGACCTGCTGCGGAAGCAGC
GGACCTTCGACAACGGCAGCATCCCCCACCAGATCCACCTGGGAGAGCTGCACGCCATTCTGCGGCGGCA
GGAAGATTTTTACCCATTCCTGAAGGACAACCGGGAAAAGATCGAGAAGATCCTGACCTTCCGCATCCCC
TACTACGTGGGCCCTCTGGCCAGGGGAAACAGCAGATTCGCCTGGATGACCAGAAAGAGCGAGGAAACCA
TCACCCCCTGGAACTTCGAGGAAGTGGTGGACAAGGGCGCTTCCGCCCAGAGCTTCATCGAGCGGATGAC
CAACTTCGATAAGAACCTGCCCAACGAGAAGGTGCTGCCCAAGCACAGCCTGCTGTACGAGTACTTCACC
GTGTATAACGAGCTGACCAAAGTGAAATACGTGACCGAGGGAATGAGAAAGCCCGCCTTCCTGAGCGGCG
AGCAGAAAAAGGCCATCGTGGACCTGCTGTTCAAGACCAACCGGAAAGTGACCGTGAAGCAGCTGAAAGA
GGACTACTTCAAGAAAATCGAGTGCTTCGACTCCGTGGAAATCTCCGGCGTGGAAGATCGGTTCAACGCC
TCCCTGGGCACATACCACGATCTGCTGAAAATTATCAAGGACAAGGACTTCCTGGACAATGAGGAAAACG
AGGACATTCTGGAAGATATCGTGCTGACCCTGACACTGTTTGAGGACAGAGAGATGATCGAGGAACGGCT
GAAAACCTATGCCCACCTGTTCGACGACAAAGTGATGAAGCAGCTGAAGCGGCGGAGATACACCGGCTGG
GGCAGGCTGAGCCGGAAGCTGATCAACGGCATCCGGGACAAGCAGTCCGGCAAGACAATCCTGGATTTCC
TGAAGTCCGACGGCTTCGCCAACAGAAACTTCATGCAGCTGATCCACGACGACAGCCTGACCTTTAAAGA
GGACATCCAGAAAGCCCAGGTGTCCGGCCAGGGCGATAGCCTGCACGAGCACATTGCCAATCTGGCCGGC
AGCCCCGCCATTAAGAAGGGCATCCTGCAGACAGTGAAGGTGGTGGACGAGCTCGTGAAAGTGATGGGCC
GGCACAAGCCCGAGAACATCGTGATCGAAATGGCCAGAGAGAACCAGACCACCCAGAAGGGACAGAAGAA
CAGCCGCGAGAGAATGAAGCGGATCGAAGAGGGCATCAAAGAGCTGGGCAGCCAGATCCTGAAAGAACAC
CCCGTGGAAAACACCCAGCTGCAGAACGAGAAGCTGTACCTGTACTACCTGCAGAATGGGCGGGATATGT
ACGTGGACCAGGAACTGGACATCAACCGGCTGTCCGACTACGATGTGGACCATATCGTGCCTCAGAGCTT
TCTGAAGGACGACTCCATCGACAACAAGGTGCTGACCAGAAGCGACAAGAACCGGGGCAAGAGCGACAAC
GTGCCCTCCGAAGAGGTCGTGAAGAAGATGAAGAACTACTGGCGGCAGCTGCTGAACGCCAAGCTGATTA
CCCAGAGAAAGTTCGACAATCTGACCAAGGCCGAGAGAGGCGGCCTGAGCGAACTGGATAAGGCCGGCTT
CATCAAGAGACAGCTGGTGGAAACCCGGCAGATCACAAAGCACGTGGCACAGATCCTGGACTCCCGGATG
AACACTAAGTACGACGAGAATGACAAGCTGATCCGGGAAGTGAAAGTGATCACCCTGAAGTCCAAGCTGG
TGTCCGATTTCCGGAAGGATTTCCAGTTTTACAAAGTGCGCGAGATCAACAACTACCACCACGCCCACGA
CGCCTACCTGAACGCCGTCGTGGGAACCGCCCTGATCAAAAAGTACCCTAAGCTGGAAAGCGAGTTCGTG
TACGGCGACTACAAGGTGTACGACGTGCGGAAGATGATCGCCAAGAGCGAGCAGGAAATCGGCAAGGCTA
CCGCCAAGTACTTCTTCTACAGCAACATCATGAACTTTTTCAAGACCGAGATTACCCTGGCCAACGGCGA
GATCCGGAAGCGGCCTCTGATCGAGACAAACGGCGAAACCGGGGAGATCGTGTGGGATAAGGGCCGGGAT
TTTGCCACCGTGCGGAAAGTGCTGAGCATGCCCCAAGTGAATATCGTGAAAAAGACCGAGGTGCAGACAG
GCGGCTTCAGCAAAGAGTCTATCCTGCCCAAGAGGAACAGCGATAAGCTGATCGCCAGAAAGAAGGACTG
GGACCCTAAGAAGTACGGCGGCTTCGACAGCCCCACCGTGGCCTATTCTGTGCTGGTGGTGGCCAAAGTG
GAAAAGGGCAAGTCCAAGAAACTGAAGAGTGTGAAAGAGCTGCTGGGGATCACCATCATGGAAAGAAGCA
GCTTCGAGAAGAATCCCATCGACTTTCTGGAAGCCAAGGGCTACAAAGAAGTGAAAAAGGACCTGATCAT
CAAGCTGCCTAAGTACTCCCTGTTCGAGCTGGAAAACGGCCGGAAGAGAATGCTGGCCTCTGCCGGCGAA
CTGCAGAAGGGAAACGAACTGGCCCTGCCCTCCAAATATGTGAACTTCCTGTACCTGGCCAGCCACTATG
AGAAGCTGAAGGGCTCCCCCGAGGATAATGAGCAGAAACAGCTGTTTGTGGAACAGCACAAGCACTACCT
GGACGAGATCATCGAGCAGATCAGCGAGTTCTCCAAGAGAGTGATCCTGGCCGACGCTAATCTGGACAAA
GTGCTGTCCGCCTACAACAAGCACCGGGATAAGCCCATCAGAGAGCAGGCCGAGAATATCATCCACCTGT
TTACCCTGACCAATCTGGGAGCCCCTGCCGCCTTCAAGTACTTTGACACCACCATCGACCGGAAGAGGTA
CACCAGCACCAAAGAGGTGCTGGACGCCACCCTGATCCACCAGAGCATCACCGGCCTGTACGAGACACGG
ATCGACCTGTCTCAGCTGGGAGGCGACAAGCGACCTGCCGCCACAAAGAAGGCTGGACAGGCTAAGAAGA
AGAAAGATTACAAAGACGATGACGATAAGGGATCCGGCGCAACAAACTTCTCTCTGCTGAAACAAGCCGG
AGATGTCGAAGAGAATCCTGGACCGACCGAGTACAAGCCCACGGTGCGCCTCGCCACCCGCGACGACGTC
CCCAGGGCCGTACGCACCCTCGCCGCCGCGTTCGCCGACTACCCCGCCACGCGCCACACCGTCGATCCGG
ACCGCCACATCGAGCGGGTCACCGAGCTGCAAGAACTCTTCCTCACGCGCGTCGGGCTCGACATCGGCAA
GGTGTGGGTCGCGGACGACGGCGCCGCGGTGGCGGTCTGGACCACGCCGGAGAGCGTCGAAGCGGGGGCG
GTGTTCGCCGAGATCGGCCCGCGCATGGCCGAGTTGAGCGGTTCCCGGCTGGCCGCGCAGCAACAGATGG
AAGGCCTCCTGGCGCCGCACCGGCCCAAGGAGCCCGCGTGGTTCCTGGCCACCGTCGGAGTCTCGCCCGA
CCACCAGGGCAAGGGTCTGGGCAGCGCCGTCGTGCTCCCCGGAGTGGAGGCGGCCGAGCGCGCCGGGGTG
CCCGCCTTCCTGGAGACCTCCGCGCCCCGCAACCTCCCCTTCTACGAGCGGCTCGGCTTCACCGTCACCG
CCGACGTCGAGGTGCCCGAAGGACCGCGCACCTGGTGCATGACCCGCAAGCCCGGTGCCTGAACGCGTTA
AGTCGACAATCAACCTCTGGATTACAAAATTTGTGAAAGATTGACTGGTATTCTTAACTATGTTGCTCCT
TTTACGCTATGTGGATACGCTGCTTTAATGCCTTTGTATCATGCTATTGCTTCCCGTATGGCTTTCATTT
TCTCCTCCTTGTATAAATCCTGGTTGCTGTCTCTTTATGAGGAGTTGTGGCCCGTTGTCAGGCAACGTGG
CGTGGTGTGCACTGTGTTTGCTGACGCAACCCCCACTGGTTGGGGCATTGCCACCACCTGTCAGCTCCTT
TCCGGGACTTTCGCTTTCCCCCTCCCTATTGCCACGGCGGAACTCATCGCCGCCTGCCTTGCCCGCTGCT
GGACAGGGGCTCGGCTGTTGGGCACTGACAATTCCGTGGTGTTGTCGGGGAAATCATCGTCCTTTCCTTG
GCTGCTCGCCTGTGTTGCCACCTGGATTCTGCGCGGGACGTCCTTCTGCTACGTCCCTTCGGCCCTCAAT
CCAGCGGACCTTCCTTCCCGCGGCCTGCTGCCGGCTCTGCGGCCTCTTCCGCGTCTTCGCCTTCGCCCTC
AGACGAGTCGGATCTCCCTTTGGGCCGCCTCCCCGCGTCGACTTTAAGACCAATGACTTACAAGGCAGCT
GTAGATCTTAGCCACTTTTTAAAAGAAAAGGGGGGACTGGAAGGGCTAATTCACTCCCAACGAAGACAAG
ATCTGCTTTTTGCTTGTACTGGGTCTCTCTGGTTAGACCAGATCTGAGCCTGGGAGCTCTCTGGCTAACT
AGGGAACCCACTGCTTAAGCCTCAATAAAGCTTGCCTTGAGTGCTTCAAGTAGTGTGTGCCCGTCTGTTG
TGTGACTCTGGTAACTAGAGATCCCTCAGACCCTTTTAGTCAGTGTGGAAAATCTCTAGCAGGGCCCGTT
TAAACCCGCTGATCAGCCTCGACTGTGCCTTCTAGTTGCCAGCCATCTGTTGTTTGCCCCTCCCCCGTGC
CTTCCTTGACCCTGGAAGGTGCCACTCCCACTGTCCTTTCCTAATAAAATGAGGAAATTGCATCGCATTG
TCTGAGTAGGTGTCATTCTATTCTGGGGGGTGGGGTGGGGCAGGACAGCAAGGGGGAGGATTGGGAAGAC
AATAGCAGGCATGCTGGGGATGCGGTGGGCTCTATGGCTTCTGAGGCGGAAAGAACCAGCTGGGGCTCTA
GGGGGTATCCCC
[124 nt withheld, positions 9183-9306]
C
[91 nt withheld, positions 9308-9398]
A
[49 nt withheld, positions 9400-9448]
CCTTTGACGTTGGAGTCCACGTTCTTT
[37 nt withheld, positions 9476-9512]
ACCCTATCTCGGTCTATTCTTTTGATTTATAAGGGATTTTGCCGATTTCGGCCTATTGGTTAAAAAATGA
GCTGATTTAACAAAAATTTAACGCGAATTAATTCTGTGGAATGTGTGTCAGTTAGGGTGTGGAAAGTCCC
CAGGCTCCCCAGCAGGCAGAAGTATGCAAAGCATGCATCTCAATTAGTCAGCAACCAGGTGTGGAAAGTC
CCCAGGCTCCCCAGCAGGCAGAAGTATGCAAAGCATGCATCTCAATTAGTCAGCAACCATAGTCCCGCCC
CTAACTCCGCCCATCCCGCCCCTAACTCCGCCCAGTTCCGCCCATTCTCCGCCCCATGGCTGACTAATTT
TTTTTATTTATGCAGAGGCCGAGGCCGCCTCTGCCTCTGAGCTATTCCAGAAGTAGTGAGGAGGCTTTTT
TGGAGGCCTAGGCTTTTGCAAAAAGCTCCCGGGAGCTTGTATATCCATTTTCGGATCTGATCAGCACGTG
TTGACAATTAATCATCGGCATAGTATATCGGCATAGTATAATACGACAAGGTGAGGAACTAAACCATGGC
CAAGTTGACCAGTGCCGTTCCGGTGCTCACCGCGCGCGACGTCGCCGGAGCGGTCGAGTTCTGGACCGAC
CGGCTCGGGTTCTCCCGGGACTTCGTGGAGGACGACTTCGCCGGTGTGGTCCGGGACGACGTGACCCTGT
TCATCAGCGCGGTCCAGGACCAGGTGGTGCCGGACAACACCCTGGCCTGGGTGTGGGTGCGCGGCCTGGA
CGAGCTGTACGCCGAGTGGTCGGAGGTCGTGTCCACGAACTTCCGGGACGCCTCCGGGCCGGCCATGACC
GAGATCGGCGAGCAGCCGTGGGGGCGGGAGTTCGCCCTGCGCGACCCGGCCGGCAACTGCGTGCACTTCG
TGGCCGAGGAGCAGGACTGACACGTGCTACGAGATTTCGATTCCACCGCCGCCTTCTATGAAAGGTTGGG
CTTCGGAATCGTTTTCCGGGACGCCGGCTGGATGATCCTCCAGCGCGGGGATCTCATGCTGGAGTTCTTC
GCCCACCCCAACTTGTTTATTGCAGCTTATAATGGTTACAAATAAAGCAATAGCATCACAAATTTCACAA
ATAAAGCATTTTTTTCACTGCATTCTAGTTGTGGTTTGTCCAAACTCATCAATGTATCTTATCATGTCTG
TATACCGTCGACCTCTAGCTAGAGCTTGGCGTAATCATGGTCATAGCTGTTTCCTGTGTGAAATTGTTAT
CCGCTCACAATTCCACACAACATACGAGCCGGAAGCATAAAGTGTAAAGCCTGGGGTGCCTAATGAGTGA
GCTAACTCACATTAATTGCGTTGCGCTCACTGCCCGCTTTCCAGTCGGGAAACCTGTCGTGCCAGCTGCA
TTAATGAATCGGCCAACGCGCGGGGAGAGGCGGTTTGCGTATTGGGCGCTCTTCCGCTTCCTCGCTCACT
GACTCGCTGCGCTCGGTCGTTCGGCTGCGGCGAGCGGTATCAGCTCACTCAAAGGCGGTAATACGGTTAT
CCACAGAATCAGGGGATAACGCAGGAAAGAACATGTGAGCAAAAGGCCAGCAAAAGGCCAGGAACCGTAA
AAAGGCCGCGTTGCTGGCGTTTTTCCATAGGCTCCGCCCCCCTGACGAGCATCACAAAAATCGACGCTCA
AGTCAGAGGTGGCGAAACCCGACAGGACTATAAAGATACCAGGCGTTTCCCCCTGGAAGCTCCCTCGTGC
GCTCTCCTGTTCCGACCCTGCCGCTTACCGGATACCTGTCCGCCTTTCTCCCTTCGGGAAGCGTGGCGCT
TTCTCATAGCTCACGCTGTAGGTATCTCAGTTCGGTGTAGGTCGTTCGCTCCAAGCTGGGCTGTGTGCAC
GAACCCCCCGTTCAGCCCGACCGCTGCGCCTTATCCGGTAACTATCGTCTTGAGTCCAACCCGGTAAGAC
ACGACTTATCGCCACTGGCAGCAGCCACTGGTAACAGGATTAGCAGAGCGAGGTATGTAGGCGGTGCTAC
AGAGTTCTTGAAGTGGTGGCCTAACTACGGCTACACTAGAAGAACAGTATTTGGTATCTGCGCTCTGCTG
AAGCCAGTTACCTTCGGAAAAAGAGTTGGTAGCTCTTGATCCGGCAAACAAACCACCGCTGGTAGCGGTG
GTTTTTTTGTTTGCAAGCAGCAGATTACGCGCAGAAAAAAAGGATCTCAAGAAGATCCTTTGATCTTTTC
TACGGGGTCTGACGCTCAGTGGAACGAAAACTCACGTTAAGGGATTTTGGTCATGAGATTATCAAAAAGG
ATCTTCACCTAGATCCTTTTAAATTAAAAATGAAGTTTTAAATCAATCTAAAGTATATATGAGTAAACTT
GGTCTGACAGTTACCAATGCTTAATCAGTGAGGCACCTATCTCAGCGATCTGTCTATTTCGTTCATCCAT
AGTTGCCTGACTCCCCGTCGTGTAGATAACTACGATACGGGAGGGCTTACCATCTGGCCCCAGTGCTGCA
ATGATACCGCGAGACCCACGCTCACCGGCTCCAGATTTATCAGCAATAAACCAGCCAGCCGGAAGGGCCG
AGCGCAGAAGTGGTCCTGCAACTTTATCCGCCTCCATCCAGTCTATTAATTGTTGCCGGGAAGCTAGAGT
AAGTAGTTCGCCAGTTAATAGTTTGCGCAACGTTGTTGCCATTGCTACAGGCATCGTGGTGTCACGCTCG
TCGTTTGGTATGGCTTCATTCAGCTCCGGTTCCCAACGATCAAGGCGAGTTACATGATCCCCCATGTTGT
GCAAAAAAGCGGTTAGCTCCTTCGGTCCTCCGATCGTTGTCAGAAGTAAGTTGGCCGCAGTGTTATCACT
CATGGTTATGGCAGCACTGCATAATTCTCTTACTGTCATGCCATCCGTAAGATGCTTTTCTGTGACTGGT
GAGTACTCAACCAAGTCATTCTGAGAATAGTGTATGCGGCGACCGAGTTGCTCTTGCCCGGCGTCAATAC
GGGATAATACCGCGCCACATAGCAGAACTTTAAAAGTGCTCATCATTGGAAAACGTTCTTCGGGGCGAAA
ACTCTCAAGGATCTTACCGCTGTTGAGATCCAGTTCGATGTAACCCACTCGTGCACCCAACTGATCTTCA
GCATCTTTTACTTTCACCAGCGTTTCTGGGTGAGCAAAAACAGGAAGGCAAAATGCCGCAAAAAAGGGAA
TAAGGGCGACACGGAAATGTTGAATACTCATACTCTTCCTTTTTCAATATTATTGAAGCATTTATCAGGG
TTATTGTCTCATGAGCGGATACATATTTGAATGTATTTAGAAAAATAAACAAATAGGGGTTCCGCGCACA
TTTCCCCGAAAAGTGCCACCTGACGTCGACGGATCGGGAGATCTCCCGATCCCCTATGGTGCACTCTCAG
TACAATCTGCTCTGATGCCGCATAGTTAAGCCAGTATCTGCTCCCTGCTTGTGTGTTGGAGGTCGCTGAG
TAGTGCGCGAGCAAAATTTAAGCTACAACAAGGCAAGGCTTGACCGACAATTGCATGAAGAATCTGCTTA
GGGTTAGGCGTTTTGCGCTGCTTCGCGATGTACGGGCCAGATATACGCGTTGACATTGATTATTGACTAG
TTATTAATAGTAATCAATTACGGGGTCATTAGTTCATAGCCCATATATGGAGTTCCGCGTTACATAACTT
ACGGTAAATGGCCCGCCTGGCTGACCGCCCAACGACCCCCGCCCATTGACGTCAATAATGACGTATGTTC
CCATAGTAACGCCAATAGGGACTTTCCATTGACGTCAATGGGTGGAGTATTTACGGTAAACTGCCCACTT
GGCAGTACATCAAGTGTATCATATGCCAAGTACGCCCCCTATTGACGTCAATGACGGTAAATGGCCCGCC
TGGCATTATGCCCAGTACATGACCTTATGGGACTTTCCTACTTGGCA
